Addgene plasmid #71367: Human Beta-catenin GFP
Purpose: mammalian expression of human Beta-catenin GFP
Depositing lab: Alpha Yap. Depositing organization: University of Queensland. Publication: Cortactin scaffolds Arp2/3 and WAVE2 at the epithelial zonula adherens. Han SP, Gambin Y, Gomez GA, Verma S, Giles N, Michael M, Wu SK, Guo Z, Johnston W, Sierecki E, Parton RG, Alexandrov K, Yap AS. J Biol Chem. 2014 Mar 14;289(11):7764-75. doi: 10.1074/jbc.M113.544478. Epub 2014 Jan 27. PubMed 24469447.
Backbone
  Vector backbone: pEGFP-N1
  Backbone manufacturer: Clontech
  Backbone size w/o insert (bp): 4700
  Vector type: Mammalian Expression
Growth in bacteria
  Bacterial resistance: Kanamycin, 50 μg/mL
  Growth temperature: 37°C
  Growth strain: DH5alpha
  Copy number: High Copy
Gene/Insert
  Gene/Insert name: Beta-catenin (alt name: catenin (cadherin-associated protein), beta 1, 88kDa)
  Species: H. sapiens (human)
  Insert size (bp): 2400
  Entrez Gene: CTNNB1 (a.k.a. CTNNB, EVR7, MRD19, NEDSDV, armadillo)
  Promoter: CMV
  Tag / fusion protein: EGFP (C terminal on backbone)
  Cloning method: Restriction Enzyme; 5′ cloning site KpnI (not destroyed); 3′ cloning site BamHI (not destroyed)
  Sequencing primers: 5′ CMV-F; 3′ EGFP-N
Terms and licenses: Academic/Nonprofit Terms; Industry Terms: Not Available to Industry
Depositor comments: Addgene NGS sequencing results detect G245A mutation in Beta-catenin insert.
How to cite: Human Beta-catenin GFP was a gift from Alpha Yap (Addgene plasmid # 71367 ; http://n2t.net/addgene:71367 ; RRID:Addgene_71367)
