[The description below was written by a language model from this plasmid's Addgene catalogue record and pLannotate feature annotations shown in this document.]
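Description:
Human Beta-catenin GFP is a mammalian expression plasmid built on the Clontech pEGFP-N1 backbone, carrying the human CTNNB1 (β-catenin) coding sequence fused at its C terminus to EGFP. The roughly 2.4 kb insert was placed between the KpnI and BamHI sites of the multiple cloning site, both of which are retained. This puts it downstream of the human cytomegalovirus immediate early enhancer and promoter and in frame with the backbone-encoded EGFP. Transcripts are terminated by the SV40 polyadenylation signal. The full sequenced construct is about 7.1 kb. The repository's sequencing detected a G245A change in the β-catenin insert, so it may not be strictly wild type; the record does not say whether this has any functional effect.

The plasmid is maintained at high copy in E. coli through a ColE1/pUC-type origin and is selected with kanamycin. The NeoR/KanR gene (Tn5 aminoglycoside phosphotransferase) is preceded by a bacterial bla promoter and the SV40 enhancer/early promoter and followed by the HSV TK polyadenylation signal. The same marker can therefore confer G418 resistance in mammalian cells for selecting stable transfectants. An f1 origin is also present, which allows single-stranded DNA production. The short annotated fragments of large T antigen, ble and bGH poly(A) appear to be residual backbone sequence matches rather than functional elements.

The stated purpose is mammalian expression of GFP-tagged human β-catenin. β-catenin is a cadherin-associated protein that also acts in canonical Wnt signalling. The fluorescent fusion lends itself to following the protein's localisation in live or fixed cells, and the associated publication concerns the epithelial zonula adherens.
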