Features (pLannotate 1.2.2; 15 found; start..end, strand, type, name):
     68..371     +  enhancer       CMV enhancer: human cytomegalovirus immediate early enhancer
    372..575     +  promoter       CMV promoter: human cytomegalovirus (CMV) immediate early promoter
    598..659     +  misc_feature   MCS (fragment): multiple cloning site
    664..3006    +  CDS            β-catenin: human cadherin-associated protein that also plays a role in the canonical Wnt signaling pathway; Homo sapiens CTNNB1; also known as catenin beta-1
   3025..3744    +  CDS            EGFP: the original enhanced GFP (Yang et al., 1996) mammalian codon-optimized
   3761..3844    +  CDS            large T antigen (fragment): large T antigen from SV40 (simian virus 40)
   3867..3988    +  polyA_signal   SV40 poly(A) signal: SV40 polyadenylation signal
   4022..4450    -  rep_origin     f1 ori (sequence partly withheld): f1 bacteriophage origin of replication; arrow indicates direction of (+) strand synthesis
   4477..4581    +  promoter       AmpR promoter: bla
   4583..4940    +  promoter       SV40 promoter: SV40 enhancer and early promoter
   4975..5769    +  CDS            NeoR/KanR: aminoglycoside phosphotransferase from Tn5; aph(3')-II (or nptII); confers resistance to neomycin, kanamycin, and G418 (Geneticin®)
   5790..5942    +  CDS            ble (fragment): BLE_KLEPN - Experimental evidence at protein level: Swiss-Prot protein existence level 1. Binding protein with a strong affinity to the bleomycin family of antibiotics. Binds to CL990; an antimitotic-antibiotic compound. From Klebsiella pneumoniae.
   6001..6048    +  polyA_signal   HSV TK poly(A) signal: herpes simplex virus thymidine kinase polyadenylation signal (Cole and Stacy, 1985)
   6139..6155    -  polyA_signal   bGH poly(A) signal (fragment): bovine growth hormone polyadenylation signal
   6377..6965    +  rep_origin     ori: high-copy-number ColE1/pMB1/pBR322/pUC origin of replication
>Addgene plasmid #71367 | Human Beta-catenin GFP | addgene full sequence | sequence record 339929 | Addgene NGS Result
CATGCATTAGTTATTAATAGTAATCAATTACGGGGTCATTAGTTCATAGCCCATATATGGAGTTCCGCGT
TACATAACTTACGGTAAATGGCCCGCCTGGCTGACCGCCCAACGACCCCCGCCCATTGACGTCAATAATG
ACGTATGTTCCCATAGTAACGCCAATAGGGACTTTCCATTGACGTCAATGGGTGGAGTATTTACGGTAAA
CTGCCCACTTGGCAGTACATCAAGTGTATCATATGCCAAGTACGCCCCCTATTGACGTCAATGACGGTAA
ATGGCCCGCCTGGCATTATGCCCAGTACATGACCTTATGGGACTTTCCTACTTGGCAGTACATCTACGTA
TTAGTCATCGCTATTACCATGGTGATGCGGTTTTGGCAGTACATCAATGGGCGTGGATAGCGGTTTGACT
CACGGGGATTTCCAAGTCTCCACCCCATTGACGTCAATGGGAGTTTGTTTTGGCACCAAAATCAACGGGA
CTTTCCAAAATGTCGTAACAACTCCGCCCCATTGACGCAAATGGGCGGTAGGCGTGTACGGTGGGAGGTC
TATATAAGCAGAGCTGGTTTAGTGAACCGTCAGATCCGCTAGCGCTACCGGACTCAGATCTCGAGCTCAA
GCTTCGAATTCTGCAGTCGACGGTACCGCCACCATGGCTACTCAAGCTGATTTGATGGAGTTGGACATGG
CCATGGAACCAGACAGAAAAGCGGCTGTTAGTCACTGGCAGCAACAGTCTTACCTGGACTCTGGAATCCA
TTCTGGTGCCACTACCACAGCTCCTTCTCTGAGTGGTAAAGGCAATCCTGAGGAAGAGGATGTGGATACC
TCCCAAGTCCTGTATGAGTGGGAACAGGGATTTTCTCAGTCCTTCACTCAAGAACAAGTAGCTGATATTG
ATGGACAGTATGCAATGACTCGAGCTCAGAGGGTACGAGCTGCTATGTTCCCTGAGACATTAGATGAGGG
CATGCAGATCCCATCTACACAGTTTGATGCTGCTCATCCCACTAATGTCCAGCGTTTGGCTGAACCATCA
CAGATGCTGAAACATGCAGTTGTAAACTTGATTAACTATCAAGATGATGCAGAACTTGCCACACGTGCAA
TCCCTGAACTGACAAAACTGCTAAATGACGAGGACCAGGTGGTGGTTAATAAGGCTGCAGTTATGGTCCA
TCAGCTTTCTAAAAAGGAAGCTTCCAGACACGCTATCATGCGTTCTCCTCAGATGGTGTCTGCTATTGTA
CGTACCATGCAGAATACAAATGATGTAGAAACAGCTCGTTGTACCGCTGGGACCTTGCATAACCTTTCCC
ATCATCGTGAGGGCTTACTGGCCATCTTTAAGTCTGGAGGCATTCCTGCCCTGGTGAAAATGCTTGCTTC
ACCAGTGGATTCTGTGTTGTTTTATGCCATTACAACTCTCCACAACCTTTTATTACATCAAGAAGGAGCT
AAAATGGCAGTGCGTTTAGCTGGTGGGCTGCAGAAAATGGTTGCCTTGCTCAACAAAACAAATGTTAAAT
TCTTGGCTATTACGACAGACTGCCTTCAAATTTTAGCTTATGGCAACCAAGAAAGCAAGCTCATCATACT
GGCTAGTGGTGGACCCCAAGCTTTAGTAAATATAATGAGGACCTATACTTACGAAAAACTACTGTGGACC
ACAAGCAGAGTGCTGAAGGTGCTATCTGTCTGCTCTAGTAATAAGCCGGCTATTGTAGAAGCTGGTGGAA
TGCAAGCTTTAGGACTTCACCTGACAGATCCAAGTCAACGTCTTGTTCAGAACTGTCTTTGGACTCTCAG
GAATCTTTCAGATGCTGCAACTAAACAGGAAGGGATGGAAGGTCTCCTTGGGACTCTTGTTCAGCTTCTG
GGTTCAGATGATATAAATGTGGTCACCTGTGCAGCTGGAATTCTTTCTAACCTCACTTGCAATAATTATA
AGAACAAGATGATGGTCTGCCAAGTGGGTGGTATAGAGGCTCTTGTGCGTACTGTCCTTCGGGCTGGTGA
CAGGGAAGACATCACTGAGCCTGCCATCTGTGCTCTTCGTCATCTGACCAGCCGACACCAAGAAGCAGAG
ATGGCCCAGAATGCAGTTCGCCTTCACTATGGACTACCAGTTGTGGTTAAGCTCTTACACCCACCATCCC
ACTGGCCTCTGATAAAGGCTACTGTTGGATTGATTCGAAATCTTGCCCTTTGTCCCGCAAATCATGCACC
TTTGCGTGAGCAGGGTGCCATTCCACGACTAGTTCAGTTGCTTGTTCGTGCACATCAGGATACCCAGCGC
CGTACGTCCATGGGTGGGACACAGCAGCAATTTGTGGAGGGGGTCCGCATGGAAGAAATAGTTGAAGGTT
GTACCGGAGCCCTTCACATCCTAGCTCGGGATGTTCACAACCGAATTGTTATCAGAGGACTAAATACCAT
TCCATTGTTTGTGCAGCTGCTTTATTCTCCCATTGAAAACATCCAAAGAGTAGCTGCAGGGGTCCTCTGT
GAACTTGCTCAGGACAAGGAAGCTGCAGAAGCTATTGAAGCTGAGGGAGCCACAGCTCCTCTGACAGAGT
TACTTCACTCTAGGAATGAAGGTGTGGCGACATATGCAGCTGCTGTTTTGTTCCGAATGTCTGAGGACAA
GCCACAAGATTACAAGAAACGGCTTTCAGTTGAGCTGACCAGCTCTCTCTTCAGAACAGAGCCAATGGCT
TGGAATGAGACTGCTGATCTTGGACTTGATATTGGTGCCCAGGGAGAACCCCTTGGATATCGCCAGGATG
ATCCTAGCTATCGTTCTTTTCACTCTGGTGGATATGGCCAGGATGCCTTGGGTATGGACCCCATGATGGA
ACATGAGATGGGTGGCCACCACCCTGGTGCTGACTATCCAGTTGATGGGCTGCCAGATCTGGGGCATGCC
CAGGACCTCATGGATGGGCTGCCTCCAGGTGACAGCAATCAGCTGGCCTGGTTTGATACTGACCTGGATC
CACCGGTCGCCACCATGGTGAGCAAGGGCGAGGAGCTGTTCACCGGGGTGGTGCCCATCCTGGTCGAGCT
GGACGGCGACGTAAACGGCCACAAGTTCAGCGTGTCCGGCGAGGGCGAGGGCGATGCCACCTACGGCAAG
CTGACCCTGAAGTTCATCTGCACCACCGGCAAGCTGCCCGTGCCCTGGCCCACCCTCGTGACCACCCTGA
CCTACGGCGTGCAGTGCTTCAGCCGCTACCCCGACCACATGAAGCAGCACGACTTCTTCAAGTCCGCCAT
GCCCGAAGGCTACGTCCAGGAGCGCACCATCTTCTTCAAGGACGACGGCAACTACAAGACCCGCGCCGAG
GTGAAGTTCGAGGGCGACACCCTGGTGAACCGCATCGAGCTGAAGGGCATCGACTTCAAGGAGGACGGCA
ACATCCTGGGGCACAAGCTGGAGTACAACTACAACAGCCACAACGTCTATATCATGGCCGACAAGCAGAA
GAACGGCATCAAGGTGAACTTCAAGATCCGCCACAACATCGAGGACGGCAGCGTGCAGCTCGCCGACCAC
TACCAGCAGAACACCCCCATCGGCGACGGCCCCGTGCTGCTGCCCGACAACCACTACCTGAGCACCCAGT
CCGCCCTGAGCAAAGACCCCAACGAGAAGCGCGATCACATGGTCCTGCTGGAGTTCGTGACCGCCGCCGG
GATCACTCTCGGCATGGACGAGCTGTACAAGTAAAGCGGCCGCGACTCTAGATCATAATCAGCCATACCA
CATTTGTAGAGGTTTTACTTGCTTTAAAAAACCTCCCACACCTCCCCCTGAACCTGAAACATAAAATGAA
TGCAATTGTTGTTGTTAACTTGTTTATTGCAGCTTATAATGGTTACAAATAAAGCAATAGCATCACAAAT
TTCACAAATAAAGCATTTTTTTCACTGCATTCTAGTTGTGGTTTGTCCAAACTCATCAATGTATCTTAAG
GCGTAAATTGTAAGCGTTAATATTTTGTTAAAATTCGCGTTAAATTTTTGTTAAATCAGCTCATTTTTTA
ACCAATAGGCCGAAATCGGCAAAATCCCTTATAAATCAAAAGAATAGACCGAGATAGGGT
[37 nt withheld, positions 4121-4157]
AAAGAACGTGGACTCCAACGTCAAAGG
[49 nt withheld, positions 4185-4233]
T
[91 nt withheld, positions 4235-4325]
G
[124 nt withheld, positions 4327-4450]
CAGGTGGCACTTTTCGGGGAAATGTGCGCGGAACCCCTATTTGTTTATTTTTCTAAATACATTCAAATAT
GTATCCGCTCATGAGACAATAACCCTGATAAATGCTTCAATAATATTGAAAAAGGAAGAGTCCTGAGGCG
GAAAGAACCAGCTGTGGAATGTGTGTCAGTTAGGGTGTGGAAAGTCCCCAGGCTCCCCAGCAGGCAGAAG
TATGCAAAGCATGCATCTCAATTAGTCAGCAACCAGGTGTGGAAAGTCCCCAGGCTCCCCAGCAGGCAGA
AGTATGCAAAGCATGCATCTCAATTAGTCAGCAACCATAGTCCCGCCCCTAACTCCGCCCATCCCGCCCC
TAACTCCGCCCAGTTCCGCCCATTCTCCGCCCCATGGCTGACTAATTTTTTTTATTTATGCAGAGGCCGA
GGCCGCCTCGGCCTCTGAGCTATTCCAGAAGTAGTGAGGAGGCTTTTTTGGAGGCCTAGGCTTTTGCAAA
GATCGATCAAGAGACAGGATGAGGATCGTTTCGCATGATTGAACAAGATGGATTGCACGCAGGTTCTCCG
GCCGCTTGGGTGGAGAGGCTATTCGGCTATGACTGGGCACAACAGACAATCGGCTGCTCTGATGCCGCCG
TGTTCCGGCTGTCAGCGCAGGGGCGCCCGGTTCTTTTTGTCAAGACCGACCTGTCCGGTGCCCTGAATGA
ACTGCAAGACGAGGCAGCGCGGCTATCGTGGCTGGCCACGACGGGCGTTCCTTGCGCAGCTGTGCTCGAC
GTTGTCACTGAAGCGGGAAGGGACTGGCTGCTATTGGGCGAAGTGCCGGGGCAGGATCTCCTGTCATCTC
ACCTTGCTCCTGCCGAGAAAGTATCCATCATGGCTGATGCAATGCGGCGGCTGCATACGCTTGATCCGGC
TACCTGCCCATTCGACCACCAAGCGAAACATCGCATCGAGCGAGCACGTACTCGGATGGAAGCCGGTCTT
GTCGATCAGGATGATCTGGACGAAGAGCATCAGGGGCTCGCGCCAGCCGAACTGTTCGCCAGGCTCAAGG
CGAGCATGCCCGACGGCGAGGATCTCGTCGTGACCCATGGCGATGCCTGCTTGCCGAATATCATGGTGGA
AAATGGCCGCTTTTCTGGATTCATCGACTGTGGCCGGCTGGGTGTGGCGGACCGCTATCAGGACATAGCG
TTGGCTACCCGTGATATTGCTGAAGAGCTTGGCGGCGAATGGGCTGACCGCTTCCTCGTGCTTTACGGTA
TCGCCGCTCCCGATTCGCAGCGCATCGCCTTCTATCGCCTTCTTGACGAGTTCTTCTGAGCGGGACTCTG
GGGTTCGAAATGACCGACCAAGCGACGCCCAACCTGCCATCACGAGATTTCGATTCCACCGCCGCCTTCT
ATGAAAGGTTGGGCTTCGGAATCGTTTTCCGGGACGCCGGCTGGATGATCCTCCAGCGCGGGGATCTCAT
GCTGGAGTTCTTCGCCCACCCTAGGGGGAGGCTAACTGAAACACGGAAGGAGACAATACCGGAAGGAACC
CGCGCTATGACGGCAATAAAAAGACAGAATAAAACGCACGGTGTTGGGTCGTTTGTTCATAAACGCGGGG
TTCGGTCCCAGGGCTGGCACTCTGTCGATACCCCACCGAGACCCCATTGGGGCCAATACGCCCGCGTTTC
TTCCTTTTCCCCACCCCACCCCCCAAGTTCGGGTGAAGGCCCAGGGCTCGCAGCCAACGTCGGGGCGGCA
GGCCCTGCCATAGCCTCAGGTTACTCATATATACTTTAGATTGATTTAAAACTTCATTTTTAATTTAAAA
GGATCTAGGTGAAGATCCTTTTTGATAATCTCATGACCAAAATCCCTTAACGTGAGTTTTCGTTCCACTG
AGCGTCAGACCCCGTAGAAAAGATCAAAGGATCTTCTTGAGATCCTTTTTTTCTGCGCGTAATCTGCTGC
TTGCAAACAAAAAAACCACCGCTACCAGCGGTGGTTTGTTTGCCGGATCAAGAGCTACCAACTCTTTTTC
CGAAGGTAACTGGCTTCAGCAGAGCGCAGATACCAAATACTGTTCTTCTAGTGTAGCCGTAGTTAGGCCA
CCACTTCAAGAACTCTGTAGCACCGCCTACATACCTCGCTCTGCTAATCCTGTTACCAGTGGCTGCTGCC
AGTGGCGATAAGTCGTGTCTTACCGGGTTGGACTCAAGACGATAGTTACCGGATAAGGCGCAGCGGTCGG
GCTGAACGGGGGGTTCGTGCACACAGCCCAGCTTGGAGCGAACGACCTACACCGAACTGAGATACCTACA
GCGTGAGCTATGAGAAAGCGCCACGCTTCCCGAAGGGAGAAAGGCGGACAGGTATCCGGTAAGCGGCAGG
GTCGGAACAGGAGAGCGCACGAGGGAGCTTCCAGGGGGAAACGCCTGGTATCTTTATAGTCCTGTCGGGT
TTCGCCACCTCTGACTTGAGCGTCGATTTTTGTGATGCTCGTCAGGGGGGCGGAGCCTATGGAAAAACGC
CAGCAACGCGGCCTTTTTACGGTTCCTGGCCTTTTGCTGGCCTTTTGCTCACATGTTCTTTCCTGCGTTA
TCCCCTGATTCTGTGGATAACCGTATTACCGC
