>Addgene plasmid #71367 | Human Beta-catenin GFP | addgene partial sequence | sequence record 130056 | CMV-F 5'-CGCAAATGGGCGGTAGGCGTG-3'
GAGCTGGTTTAGTGAACCGTCAGATCCGCTAGCGCTACCGGACTCAGATCTCGAGCTCAAGCTTCGAATT
CTGCAGTCGACGGTACCGCCACCATGGCTACTCAAGCTGATTTGATGGAGTTGGACATGGCCATGGAACC
AGACAGAAAAGCGGCTGTTAGTCACTGGCAGCAACAGTCTTACCTGGACTCTGGAATCCATTCTGGTGCC
ACTACCACAGCTCCTTCTCTGAGTGGTAAAGGCAATCCTGAGGAAGAGGATGTGGATACCTCCCAAGTCC
TGTATGAGTGGGAACAGGGATTTTCTCAGTCCTTCACTCAAGAACAAGTAGCTGATATTGATGGACAGTA
TGCAATGACTCGAGCTCAGAGGGTACGAGCTGCTATGTTCCCTGAGACATTAGATGAGGGCATGCAGATC
CCATCTACACAGTTTGATGCTGCTCATCCCACTAATGTCCAGCGTTTGGCTGAACCATCACAGATGCTGA
AACATGCAGTTGTAAACTTGATTAACTATCAAGATGATGCAGAACTTGCCACACGTGCAATCCCTGAACT
GACAAAACTGCTAAATGACGAGGACCAGGTGGTGGTTAATAAGGCTGCAGTTATGGTCCATCAGCTTTCT
AAAAAGGAAGCTTCCAGACACGCTATCATGCGTTCTCCTCAGATGGTGTCTGCTATTGTACGTACCATGC
AGAATACAAATGATGTAGAAACAGCTCGTTGTACCGCTGGGACCTTGCATAACCTTTCCCATCATCGTGA
GGGCTTACTGGCCATCTTTAAGTCTGGAGGCATTCCTGCCCTGGTG
