>Addgene plasmid #71367 | Human Beta-catenin GFP | addgene partial sequence | sequence record 130057 | EGFP-N 5'-CGTCGCCGTCCAGCTCGACCAG-3'
TCTTGTAATCTTGTGGCTTGTCCTCAGACATTCGGAACAAAACAGCAGCTGCATATGTCGCCACACCTTC
ATTCCTAGAGTGAAGTAACTCTGTCAGAGGAGCTGTGGCTCCCTCAGCTTCAATAGCTTCTGCAGCTTCC
TTGTCCTGAGCAAGTTCACAGAGGACCCCTGCAGCTACTCTTTGGATGTTTTCAATGGGAGAATAAAGCA
GCTGCACAAACAATGGAATGGTATTTAGTCCTCTGATAACAATTCGGTTGTGAACATCCCGAGCTAGGAT
GTGAAGGGCTCCGGTACAACCTTCAACTATTTCTTCCATGCGGACCCCCTCCACAAATTGCTGCTGTGTC
CCACCCATGGACGTACGGCGCTGGGTATCCTGATGTGCACGAACAAGCAACTGAACTAGTCGTGGAATGG
CACCCTGCTCACGCAA
